>Addgene plasmid #201628 | LENTICRISPR-TYMS_sgRNA1 | addgene full sequence | sequence record 396624 | Addgene NGS Result
TGATGCGGTTTTGGCAGTACATCAATGGGCGTGGATAGCGGTTTGACTCACGGGGATTTCCAAGTCTCCA
CCCCATTGACGTCAATGGGAGTTTGTTTTGGCACCAAAATCAACGGGACTTTCCAAAATGTCGTAACAAC
TCCGCCCCATTGACGCAAATGGGCGGTAGGCGTGTACGGTGGGAGGTCTATATAAGCAGCGCGTTTTGCC
TGTACTGGGTCTCTCTGGTTAGACCAGATCTGAGCCTGGGAGCTCTCTGGCTAACTAGGGAACCCACTGC
TTAAGCCTCAATAAAGCTTGCCTTGAGTGCTTCAAGTAGTGTGTGCCCGTCTGTTGTGTGACTCTGGTAA
CTAGAGATCCCTCAGACCCTTTTAGTCAGTGTGGAAAATCTCTAGCAGTGGCGCCCGAACAGGGACTTGA
AAGCGAAAGGGAAACCAGAGGAGCTCTCTCGACGCAGGACTCGGCTTGCTGAAGCGCGCACGGCAAGAGG
CGAGGGGCGGCGACTGGTGAGTACGCCAAAAATTTTGACTAGCGGAGGCTAGAAGGAGAGAGATGGGTGC
GAGAGCGTCAGTATTAAGCGGGGGAGAATTAGATCGCGATGGGAAAAAATTCGGTTAAGGCCAGGGGGAA
AGAAAAAATATAAATTAAAACATATAGTATGGGCAAGCAGGGAGCTAGAACGATTCGCAGTTAATCCTGG
CCTGTTAGAAACATCAGAAGGCTGTAGACAAATACTGGGACAGCTACAACCATCCCTTCAGACAGGATCA
GAAGAACTTAGATCATTATATAATACAGTAGCAACCCTCTATTGTGTGCATCAAAGGATAGAGATAAAAG
ACACCAAGGAAGCTTTAGACAAGATAGAGGAAGAGCAAAACAAAAGTAAGACCACCGCACAGCAAGCGGC
CGCTGATCTTCAGACCTGGAGGAGGAGATATGAGGGACAATTGGAGAAGTGAATTATATAAATATAAAGT
AGTAAAAATTGAACCATTAGGAGTAGCACCCACCAAGGCAAAGAGAAGAGTGGTGCAGAGAGAAAAAAGA
GCAGTGGGAATAGGAGCTTTGTTCCTTGGGTTCTTGGGAGCAGCAGGAAGCACTATGGGCGCAGCGTCAA
TGACGCTGACGGTACAGGCCAGACAATTATTGTCTGGTATAGTGCAGCAGCAGAACAATTTGCTGAGGGC
TATTGAGGCGCAACAGCATCTGTTGCAACTCACAGTCTGGGGCATCAAGCAGCTCCAGGCAAGAATCCTG
GCTGTGGAAAGATACCTAAAGGATCAACAGCTCCTGGGGATTTGGGGTTGCTCTGGAAAACTCATTTGCA
CCACTGCTGTGCCTTGGAATGCTAGTTGGAGTAATAAATCTCTGGAACAGATTTGGAATCACACGACCTG
GATGGAGTGGGACAGAGAAATTAACAATTACACAAGCTTAATACACTCCTTAATTGAAGAATCGCAAAAC
CAGCAAGAAAAGAATGAACAAGAATTATTGGAATTAGATAAATGGGCAAGTTTGTGGAATTGGTTTAACA
TAACAAATTGGCTGTGGTATATAAAATTATTCATAATGATAGTAGGAGGCTTGGTAGGTTTAAGAATAGT
TTTTGCTGTACTTTCTATAGTGAATAGAGTTAGGCAGGGATATTCACCATTATCGTTTCAGACCCACCTC
CCAACCCCGAGGGGACCCGACAGGCCCGAAGGAATAGAAGAAGAAGGTGGAGAGAGAGACAGAGACAGAT
CCATTCGATTAGTGAACGGATCGGCACTGCGTGCGCCAATTCTGCAGACAAATGGCAGTATTCATCCACA
ATTTTAAAAGAAAAGGGGGGATTGGGGGGTACAGTGCAGGGGAAAGAATAGTAGACATAATAGCAACAGA
CATACAAACTAAAGAATTACAAAAACAAATTACAAAAATTCAAAATTTTCGGGTTTATTACAGGGACAGC
AGAGATCCAGTTTGGTTAATTAAGGTACCGAGGGCCTATTTCCCATGATTCCTTCATATTTGCATATACG
ATACAAGGCTGTTAGAGAGATAATTAGAATTAATTTGACTGTAAACACAAAGATATTAGTACAAAATACG
TGACGTAGAAAGTAATAATTTCTTGGGTAGTTTGCAGTTTTAAAATTATGTTTTAAAATGGACTATCATA
TGCTTACCGTAACTTGAAAGTATTTCGATTTCTTGGCTTTATATATCTTGTGGAAAGGACGAAACACCGT
TCCAAGGGAGTGAAAATCTGTTTTAGAGCTAGAAATAGCAAGTTAAAATAAGGCTAGTCCGTTATCAACT
TGAAAAAGTGGCACCGAGTCGGTGCTTTTTTGAATTCGCTAGCTAGGTCTTGAAAGGAGTGGGAATTGGC
TCCGGTGCCCGTCAGTGGGCAGAGCGCACATCGCCCACAGTCCCCGAGAAGTTGGGGGGAGGGGTCGGCA
ATTGATCCGGTGCCTAGAGAAGGTGGCGCGGGGTAAACTGGGAAAGTGATGTCGTGTACTGGCTCCGCCT
TTTTCCCGAGGGTGGGGGAGAACCGTATATAAGTGCAGTAGTCGCCGTGAACGTTCTTTTTCGCAACGGG
TTTGCCGCCAGAACACAGGACCGGTTCTAGAGCGCTGCCACCATGGACAAGAAGTACAGCATCGGCCTGG
ACATCGGCACCAACTCTGTGGGCTGGGCCGTGATCACCGACGAGTACAAGGTGCCCAGCAAGAAATTCAA
GGTGCTGGGCAACACCGACCGGCACAGCATCAAGAAGAACCTGATCGGAGCCCTGCTGTTCGACAGCGGC
GAAACAGCCGAGGCCACCCGGCTGAAGAGAACCGCCAGAAGAAGATACACCAGACGGAAGAACCGGATCT
GCTATCTGCAAGAGATCTTCAGCAACGAGATGGCCAAGGTGGACGACAGCTTCTTCCACAGACTGGAAGA
GTCCTTCCTGGTGGAAGAGGATAAGAAGCACGAGCGGCACCCCATCTTCGGCAACATCGTGGACGAGGTG
GCCTACCACGAGAAGTACCCCACCATCTACCACCTGAGAAAGAAACTGGTGGACAGCACCGACAAGGCCG
ACCTGCGGCTGATCTATCTGGCCCTGGCCCACATGATCAAGTTCCGGGGCCACTTCCTGATCGAGGGCGA
CCTGAACCCCGACAACAGCGACGTGGACAAGCTGTTCATCCAGCTGGTGCAGACCTACAACCAGCTGTTC
GAGGAAAACCCCATCAACGCCAGCGGCGTGGACGCCAAGGCCATCCTGTCTGCCAGACTGAGCAAGAGCA
GACGGCTGGAAAATCTGATCGCCCAGCTGCCCGGCGAGAAGAAGAATGGCCTGTTCGGAAACCTGATTGC
CCTGAGCCTGGGCCTGACCCCCAACTTCAAGAGCAACTTCGACCTGGCCGAGGATGCCAAACTGCAGCTG
AGCAAGGACACCTACGACGACGACCTGGACAACCTGCTGGCCCAGATCGGCGACCAGTACGCCGACCTGT
TTCTGGCCGCCAAGAACCTGTCCGACGCCATCCTGCTGAGCGACATCCTGAGAGTGAACACCGAGATCAC
CAAGGCCCCCCTGAGCGCCTCTATGATCAAGAGATACGACGAGCACCACCAGGACCTGACCCTGCTGAAA
GCTCTCGTGCGGCAGCAGCTGCCTGAGAAGTACAAAGAGATTTTCTTCGACCAGAGCAAGAACGGCTACG
CCGGCTACATTGACGGCGGAGCCAGCCAGGAAGAGTTCTACAAGTTCATCAAGCCCATCCTGGAAAAGAT
GGACGGCACCGAGGAACTGCTCGTGAAGCTGAACAGAGAGGACCTGCTGCGGAAGCAGCGGACCTTCGAC
AACGGCAGCATCCCCCACCAGATCCACCTGGGAGAGCTGCACGCCATTCTGCGGCGGCAGGAAGATTTTT
ACCCATTCCTGAAGGACAACCGGGAAAAGATCGAGAAGATCCTGACCTTCCGCATCCCCTACTACGTGGG
CCCTCTGGCCAGGGGAAACAGCAGATTCGCCTGGATGACCAGAAAGAGCGAGGAAACCATCACCCCCTGG
AACTTCGAGGAAGTGGTGGACAAGGGCGCTTCCGCCCAGAGCTTCATCGAGCGGATGACCAACTTCGATA
AGAACCTGCCCAACGAGAAGGTGCTGCCCAAGCACAGCCTGCTGTACGAGTACTTCACCGTGTATAACGA
GCTGACCAAAGTGAAATACGTGACCGAGGGAATGAGAAAGCCCGCCTTCCTGAGCGGCGAGCAGAAAAAG
GCCATCGTGGACCTGCTGTTCAAGACCAACCGGAAAGTGACCGTGAAGCAGCTGAAAGAGGACTACTTCA
AGAAAATCGAGTGCTTCGACTCCGTGGAAATCTCCGGCGTGGAAGATCGGTTCAACGCCTCCCTGGGCAC
ATACCACGATCTGCTGAAAATTATCAAGGACAAGGACTTCCTGGACAATGAGGAAAACGAGGACATTCTG
GAAGATATCGTGCTGACCCTGACACTGTTTGAGGACAGAGAGATGATCGAGGAACGGCTGAAAACCTATG
CCCACCTGTTCGACGACAAAGTGATGAAGCAGCTGAAGCGGCGGAGATACACCGGCTGGGGCAGGCTGAG
CCGGAAGCTGATCAACGGCATCCGGGACAAGCAGTCCGGCAAGACAATCCTGGATTTCCTGAAGTCCGAC
GGCTTCGCCAACAGAAACTTCATGCAGCTGATCCACGACGACAGCCTGACCTTTAAAGAGGACATCCAGA
AAGCCCAGGTGTCCGGCCAGGGCGATAGCCTGCACGAGCACATTGCCAATCTGGCCGGCAGCCCCGCCAT
TAAGAAGGGCATCCTGCAGACAGTGAAGGTGGTGGACGAGCTCGTGAAAGTGATGGGCCGGCACAAGCCC
GAGAACATCGTGATCGAAATGGCCAGAGAGAACCAGACCACCCAGAAGGGACAGAAGAACAGCCGCGAGA
GAATGAAGCGGATCGAAGAGGGCATCAAAGAGCTGGGCAGCCAGATCCTGAAAGAACACCCCGTGGAAAA
CACCCAGCTGCAGAACGAGAAGCTGTACCTGTACTACCTGCAGAATGGGCGGGATATGTACGTGGACCAG
GAACTGGACATCAACCGGCTGTCCGACTACGATGTGGACCATATCGTGCCTCAGAGCTTTCTGAAGGACG
ACTCCATCGACAACAAGGTGCTGACCAGAAGCGACAAGAACCGGGGCAAGAGCGACAACGTGCCCTCCGA
AGAGGTCGTGAAGAAGATGAAGAACTACTGGCGGCAGCTGCTGAACGCCAAGCTGATTACCCAGAGAAAG
TTCGACAATCTGACCAAGGCCGAGAGAGGCGGCCTGAGCGAACTGGATAAGGCCGGCTTCATCAAGAGAC
AGCTGGTGGAAACCCGGCAGATCACAAAGCACGTGGCACAGATCCTGGACTCCCGGATGAACACTAAGTA
CGACGAGAATGACAAGCTGATCCGGGAAGTGAAAGTGATCACCCTGAAGTCCAAGCTGGTGTCCGATTTC
CGGAAGGATTTCCAGTTTTACAAAGTGCGCGAGATCAACAACTACCACCACGCCCACGACGCCTACCTGA
ACGCCGTCGTGGGAACCGCCCTGATCAAAAAGTACCCTAAGCTGGAAAGCGAGTTCGTGTACGGCGACTA
CAAGGTGTACGACGTGCGGAAGATGATCGCCAAGAGCGAGCAGGAAATCGGCAAGGCTACCGCCAAGTAC
TTCTTCTACAGCAACATCATGAACTTTTTCAAGACCGAGATTACCCTGGCCAACGGCGAGATCCGGAAGC
GGCCTCTGATCGAGACAAACGGCGAAACCGGGGAGATCGTGTGGGATAAGGGCCGGGATTTTGCCACCGT
GCGGAAAGTGCTGAGCATGCCCCAAGTGAATATCGTGAAAAAGACCGAGGTGCAGACAGGCGGCTTCAGC
AAAGAGTCTATCCTGCCCAAGAGGAACAGCGATAAGCTGATCGCCAGAAAGAAGGACTGGGACCCTAAGA
AGTACGGCGGCTTCGACAGCCCCACCGTGGCCTATTCTGTGCTGGTGGTGGCCAAAGTGGAAAAGGGCAA
GTCCAAGAAACTGAAGAGTGTGAAAGAGCTGCTGGGGATCACCATCATGGAAAGAAGCAGCTTCGAGAAG
AATCCCATCGACTTTCTGGAAGCCAAGGGCTACAAAGAAGTGAAAAAGGACCTGATCATCAAGCTGCCTA
AGTACTCCCTGTTCGAGCTGGAAAACGGCCGGAAGAGAATGCTGGCCTCTGCCGGCGAACTGCAGAAGGG
AAACGAACTGGCCCTGCCCTCCAAATATGTGAACTTCCTGTACCTGGCCAGCCACTATGAGAAGCTGAAG
GGCTCCCCCGAGGATAATGAGCAGAAACAGCTGTTTGTGGAACAGCACAAGCACTACCTGGACGAGATCA
TCGAGCAGATCAGCGAGTTCTCCAAGAGAGTGATCCTGGCCGACGCTAATCTGGACAAAGTGCTGTCCGC
CTACAACAAGCACCGGGATAAGCCCATCAGAGAGCAGGCCGAGAATATCATCCACCTGTTTACCCTGACC
AATCTGGGAGCCCCTGCCGCCTTCAAGTACTTTGACACCACCATCGACCGGAAGAGGTACACCAGCACCA
AAGAGGTGCTGGACGCCACCCTGATCCACCAGAGCATCACCGGCCTGTACGAGACACGGATCGACCTGTC
TCAGCTGGGAGGCGACAAGCGACCTGCCGCCACAAAGAAGGCTGGACAGGCTAAGAAGAAGAAAGATTAC
AAAGACGATGACGATAAGGGATCCGGCGCAACAAACTTCTCTCTGCTGAAACAAGCCGGAGATGTCGAAG
AGAATCCTGGACCGACCGAGTACAAGCCCACGGTGCGCCTCGCCACCCGCGACGACGTCCCCAGGGCCGT
ACGCACCCTCGCCGCCGCGTTCGCCGACTACCCCGCCACGCGCCACACCGTCGATCCGGACCGCCACATC
GAGCGGGTCACCGAGCTGCAAGAACTCTTCCTCACGCGCGTCGGGCTCGACATCGGCAAGGTGTGGGTCG
CGGACGACGGCGCCGCGGTGGCGGTCTGGACCACGCCGGAGAGCGTCGAAGCGGGGGCGGTGTTCGCCGA
GATCGGCCCGCGCATGGCCGAGTTGAGCGGTTCCCGGCTGGCCGCGCAGCAACAGATGGAAGGCCTCCTG
GCGCCGCACCGGCCCAAGGAGCCCGCGTGGTTCCTGGCCACCGTCGGAGTCTCGCCCGACCACCAGGGCA
AGGGTCTGGGCAGCGCCGTCGTGCTCCCCGGAGTGGAGGCGGCCGAGCGCGCCGGGGTGCCCGCCTTCCT
GGAGACCTCCGCGCCCCGCAACCTCCCCTTCTACGAGCGGCTCGGCTTCACCGTCACCGCCGACGTCGAG
GTGCCCGAAGGACCGCGCACCTGGTGCATGACCCGCAAGCCCGGTGCCTGAACGCGTTAAGTCGACAATC
AACCTCTGGATTACAAAATTTGTGAAAGATTGACTGGTATTCTTAACTATGTTGCTCCTTTTACGCTATG
TGGATACGCTGCTTTAATGCCTTTGTATCATGCTATTGCTTCCCGTATGGCTTTCATTTTCTCCTCCTTG
TATAAATCCTGGTTGCTGTCTCTTTATGAGGAGTTGTGGCCCGTTGTCAGGCAACGTGGCGTGGTGTGCA
CTGTGTTTGCTGACGCAACCCCCACTGGTTGGGGCATTGCCACCACCTGTCAGCTCCTTTCCGGGACTTT
CGCTTTCCCCCTCCCTATTGCCACGGCGGAACTCATCGCCGCCTGCCTTGCCCGCTGCTGGACAGGGGCT
CGGCTGTTGGGCACTGACAATTCCGTGGTGTTGTCGGGGAAATCATCGTCCTTTCCTTGGCTGCTCGCCT
GTGTTGCCACCTGGATTCTGCGCGGGACGTCCTTCTGCTACGTCCCTTCGGCCCTCAATCCAGCGGACCT
TCCTTCCCGCGGCCTGCTGCCGGCTCTGCGGCCTCTTCCGCGTCTTCGCCTTCGCCCTCAGACGAGTCGG
ATCTCCCTTTGGGCCGCCTCCCCGCGTCGACTTTAAGACCAATGACTTACAAGGCAGCTGTAGATCTTAG
CCACTTTTTAAAAGAAAAGGGGGGACTGGAAGGGCTAATTCACTCCCAACGAAGACAAGATCTGCTTTTT
GCTTGTACTGGGTCTCTCTGGTTAGACCAGATCTGAGCCTGGGAGCTCTCTGGCTAACTAGGGAACCCAC
TGCTTAAGCCTCAATAAAGCTTGCCTTGAGTGCTTCAAGTAGTGTGTGCCCGTCTGTTGTGTGACTCTGG
TAACTAGAGATCCCTCAGACCCTTTTAGTCAGTGTGGAAAATCTCTAGCAGGGCCCGTTTAAACCCGCTG
ATCAGCCTCGACTGTGCCTTCTAGTTGCCAGCCATCTGTTGTTTGCCCCTCCCCCGTGCCTTCCTTGACC
CTGGAAGGTGCCACTCCCACTGTCCTTTCCTAATAAAATGAGGAAATTGCATCGCATTGTCTGAGTAGGT
GTCATTCTATTCTGGGGGGTGGGGTGGGGCAGGACAGCAAGGGGGAGGATTGGGAAGACAATAGCAGGCA
TGCTGGGGATGCGGTGGGCTCTATGGCTTCTGAGGCGGAAAGAACCAGCTGGGGCTCTAGGGGGTATCCC
C
[124 nt withheld, positions 8682-8805]
C
[91 nt withheld, positions 8807-8897]
A
[49 nt withheld, positions 8899-8947]
CCTTTGACGTTGGAGTCCACGTTCTTT
[37 nt withheld, positions 8975-9011]
ACCCTATCTCGGTCTATTCTTTTGATTTATAAGGGATTTTGCCGATTTCGGCCTATTGGTTAAAAAATGA
GCTGATTTAACAAAAATTTAACGCGAATTAATTCTGTGGAATGTGTGTCAGTTAGGGTGTGGAAAGTCCC
CAGGCTCCCCAGCAGGCAGAAGTATGCAAAGCATGCATCTCAATTAGTCAGCAACCAGGTGTGGAAAGTC
CCCAGGCTCCCCAGCAGGCAGAAGTATGCAAAGCATGCATCTCAATTAGTCAGCAACCATAGTCCCGCCC
CTAACTCCGCCCATCCCGCCCCTAACTCCGCCCAGTTCCGCCCATTCTCCGCCCCATGGCTGACTAATTT
TTTTTATTTATGCAGAGGCCGAGGCCGCCTCTGCCTCTGAGCTATTCCAGAAGTAGTGAGGAGGCTTTTT
TGGAGGCCTAGGCTTTTGCAAAAAGCTCCCGGGAGCTTGTATATCCATTTTCGGATCTGATCAGCACGTG
TTGACAATTAATCATCGGCATAGTATATCGGCATAGTATAATACGACAAGGTGAGGAACTAAACCATGGC
CAAGTTGACCAGTGCCGTTCCGGTGCTCACCGCGCGCGACGTCGCCGGAGCGGTCGAGTTCTGGACCGAC
CGGCTCGGGTTCTCCCGGGACTTCGTGGAGGACGACTTCGCCGGTGTGGTCCGGGACGACGTGACCCTGT
TCATCAGCGCGGTCCAGGACCAGGTGGTGCCGGACAACACCCTGGCCTGGGTGTGGGTGCGCGGCCTGGA
CGAGCTGTACGCCGAGTGGTCGGAGGTCGTGTCCACGAACTTCCGGGACGCCTCCGGGCCGGCCATGACC
GAGATCGGCGAGCAGCCGTGGGGGCGGGAGTTCGCCCTGCGCGACCCGGCCGGCAACTGCGTGCACTTCG
TGGCCGAGGAGCAGGACTGACACGTGCTACGAGATTTCGATTCCACCGCCGCCTTCTATGAAAGGTTGGG
CTTCGGAATCGTTTTCCGGGACGCCGGCTGGATGATCCTCCAGCGCGGGGATCTCATGCTGGAGTTCTTC
GCCCACCCCAACTTGTTTATTGCAGCTTATAATGGTTACAAATAAAGCAATAGCATCACAAATTTCACAA
ATAAAGCATTTTTTTCACTGCATTCTAGTTGTGGTTTGTCCAAACTCATCAATGTATCTTATCATGTCTG
TATACCGTCGACCTCTAGCTAGAGCTTGGCGTAATCATGGTCATAGCTGTTTCCTGTGTGAAATTGTTAT
CCGCTCACAATTCCACACAACATACGAGCCGGAAGCATAAAGTGTAAAGCCTGGGGTGCCTAATGAGTGA
GCTAACTCACATTAATTGCGTTGCGCTCACTGCCCGCTTTCCAGTCGGGAAACCTGTCGTGCCAGCTGCA
TTAATGAATCGGCCAACGCGCGGGGAGAGGCGGTTTGCGTATTGGGCGCTCTTCCGCTTCCTCGCTCACT
GACTCGCTGCGCTCGGTCGTTCGGCTGCGGCGAGCGGTATCAGCTCACTCAAAGGCGGTAATACGGTTAT
CCACAGAATCAGGGGATAACGCAGGAAAGAACATGTGAGCAAAAGGCCAGCAAAAGGCCAGGAACCGTAA
AAAGGCCGCGTTGCTGGCGTTTTTCCATAGGCTCCGCCCCCCTGACGAGCATCACAAAAATCGACGCTCA
AGTCAGAGGTGGCGAAACCCGACAGGACTATAAAGATACCAGGCGTTTCCCCCTGGAAGCTCCCTCGTGC
GCTCTCCTGTTCCGACCCTGCCGCTTACCGGATACCTGTCCGCCTTTCTCCCTTCGGGAAGCGTGGCGCT
TTCTCATAGCTCACGCTGTAGGTATCTCAGTTCGGTGTAGGTCGTTCGCTCCAAGCTGGGCTGTGTGCAC
GAACCCCCCGTTCAGCCCGACCGCTGCGCCTTATCCGGTAACTATCGTCTTGAGTCCAACCCGGTAAGAC
ACGACTTATCGCCACTGGCAGCAGCCACTGGTAACAGGATTAGCAGAGCGAGGTATGTAGGCGGTGCTAC
AGAGTTCTTGAAGTGGTGGCCTAACTACGGCTACACTAGAAGAACAGTATTTGGTATCTGCGCTCTGCTG
AAGCCAGTTACCTTCGGAAAAAGAGTTGGTAGCTCTTGATCCGGCAAACAAACCACCGCTGGTAGCGGTG
GTTTTTTTGTTTGCAAGCAGCAGATTACGCGCAGAAAAAAAGGATCTCAAGAAGATCCTTTGATCTTTTC
TACGGGGTCTGACGCTCAGTGGAACGAAAACTCACGTTAAGGGATTTTGGTCATGAGATTATCAAAAAGG
ATCTTCACCTAGATCCTTTTAAATTAAAAATGAAGTTTTAAATCAATCTAAAGTATATATGAGTAAACTT
GGTCTGACAGTTACCAATGCTTAATCAGTGAGGCACCTATCTCAGCGATCTGTCTATTTCGTTCATCCAT
AGTTGCCTGACTCCCCGTCGTGTAGATAACTACGATACGGGAGGGCTTACCATCTGGCCCCAGTGCTGCA
ATGATACCGCGAGACCCACGCTCACCGGCTCCAGATTTATCAGCAATAAACCAGCCAGCCGGAAGGGCCG
AGCGCAGAAGTGGTCCTGCAACTTTATCCGCCTCCATCCAGTCTATTAATTGTTGCCGGGAAGCTAGAGT
AAGTAGTTCGCCAGTTAATAGTTTGCGCAACGTTGTTGCCATTGCTACAGGCATCGTGGTGTCACGCTCG
TCGTTTGGTATGGCTTCATTCAGCTCCGGTTCCCAACGATCAAGGCGAGTTACATGATCCCCCATGTTGT
GCAAAAAAGCGGTTAGCTCCTTCGGTCCTCCGATCGTTGTCAGAAGTAAGTTGGCCGCAGTGTTATCACT
CATGGTTATGGCAGCACTGCATAATTCTCTTACTGTCATGCCATCCGTAAGATGCTTTTCTGTGACTGGT
GAGTACTCAACCAAGTCATTCTGAGAATAGTGTATGCGGCGACCGAGTTGCTCTTGCCCGGCGTCAATAC
GGGATAATACCGCGCCACATAGCAGAACTTTAAAAGTGCTCATCATTGGAAAACGTTCTTCGGGGCGAAA
ACTCTCAAGGATCTTACCGCTGTTGAGATCCAGTTCGATGTAACCCACTCGTGCACCCAACTGATCTTCA
GCATCTTTTACTTTCACCAGCGTTTCTGGGTGAGCAAAAACAGGAAGGCAAAATGCCGCAAAAAAGGGAA
TAAGGGCGACACGGAAATGTTGAATACTCATACTCTTCCTTTTTCAATATTATTGAAGCATTTATCAGGG
TTATTGTCTCATGAGCGGATACATATTTGAATGTATTTAGAAAAATAAACAAATAGGGGTTCCGCGCACA
TTTCCCCGAAAAGTGCCACCTGACGTCGACGGATCGGGAGATCTCCCGATCCCCTATGGTGCACTCTCAG
TACAATCTGCTCTGATGCCGCATAGTTAAGCCAGTATCTGCTCCCTGCTTGTGTGTTGGAGGTCGCTGAG
TAGTGCGCGAGCAAAATTTAAGCTACAACAAGGCAAGGCTTGACCGACAATTGCATGAAGAATCTGCTTA
GGGTTAGGCGTTTTGCGCTGCTTCGCGATGTACGGGCCAGATATACGCGTTGACATTGATTATTGACTAG
TTATTAATAGTAATCAATTACGGGGTCATTAGTTCATAGCCCATATATGGAGTTCCGCGTTACATAACTT
ACGGTAAATGGCCCGCCTGGCTGACCGCCCAACGACCCCCGCCCATTGACGTCAATAATGACGTATGTTC
CCATAGTAACGCCAATAGGGACTTTCCATTGACGTCAATGGGTGGAGTATTTACGGTAAACTGCCCACTT
GGCAGTACATCAAGTGTATCATATGCCAAGTACGCCCCCTATTGACGTCAATGACGGTAAATGGCCCGCC
TGGCATTATGCCCAGTACATGACCTTATGGGACTTTCCTACTTGGCAGTACATCTACGTATTAGTCATCG
CTATTACCATGG
Features (pLannotate 1.2.2; 33 found; start..end, strand, type, name):
    217..397     +  LTR            5' LTR (truncated): truncated 5' long terminal repeat (LTR) from HIV-1
    444..569     +  misc_feature   HIV-1 Ψ: packaging signal of human immunodeficiency virus type 1
    553..916     +  CDS            HIV-1 gag (fragment): gag protein from human immunodeficiency virus 1; gag
   1062..1295    +  misc_feature   RRE: The Rev response element (RRE) of HIV-1 allows for Rev-dependent mRNA export from the nucleus to the cytoplasm.
   1672..1772    +  CDS            Rev (fragment): human immunodeficiency virus 1 (HIV-1) Rev protein; rev; enhances nuclear export of unspliced and incompletely spliced viral mRNAs
   1822..1939    +  misc_feature   cPPT/CTS: central polypurine tract and central termination sequence of HIV-1
   1990..2230    +  promoter       U6 promoter: RNA polymerase III promoter for human U6 snRNA
   2260..2335    +  misc_RNA       gRNA scaffold: guide RNA scaffold for the Streptococcus pyogenes CRISPR/Cas9 system
   2353..2371    +  CDS            small t antigen (fragment): SV40 (simian virus 40) small t antigen
   2397..2608    +  promoter       EF-1α core promoter: core promoter for human elongation factor EF-1α
   2633..6736    +  CDS            Cas9: Cas9 (Csn1) endonuclease from the Streptococcus pyogenes Type II CRISPR/Cas system generates RNA-guided double strand breaks in DNA
   6874..7471    +  CDS            PuroR (fragment): puromycin N-acetyltransferase; pac from Streptomyces; confers resistance to puromycin
   7487..8075    +  misc_feature   WPRE: woodchuck hepatitis virus posttranscriptional regulatory element
   8126..8145    +  misc_feature   cPPT/CTS (fragment): central polypurine tract and central termination sequence of HIV-1
   8147..8380    +  LTR            3' LTR (ΔU3): self-inactivating 3' long terminal repeat (LTR) from HIV-1
   8412..8636    +  polyA_signal   bGH poly(A) signal: bovine growth hormone polyadenylation signal
   8640..8661    +  promoter       SV40 promoter (fragment): SV40 enhancer and early promoter
   8682..9110    +  rep_origin     f1 ori (sequence partly withheld): f1 bacteriophage origin of replication; arrow indicates direction of (+) strand synthesis
   9124..9453    +  promoter       SV40 promoter: SV40 enhancer and early promoter
   9501..9548    +  promoter       EM7 promoter: synthetic bacterial promoter&nbsp
   9567..9941    +  CDS            BleoR: antibiotic-binding protein; Sh ble from Streptoalloteichus hindustanus; confers resistance to bleomycin, phleomycin, and Zeocin™
   9951..10076   +  CDS            ble (fragment): BLE_KLEPN - Experimental evidence at protein level: Swiss-Prot protein existence level 1. Binding protein with a strong affinity to the bleomycin family of antibiotics. Binds to CL990; an antimitotic-antibiotic compound. From Klebsiella pneumoniae.
  10071..10192   +  polyA_signal   SV40 poly(A) signal: SV40 polyadenylation signal
  10263..10285   -  protein_bind   lac operator (fragment): The lac repressor binds to the lac operator to inhibit transcription in E. coli. This inhibition can be relieved by adding lactose or isopropyl-β-D-thiogalactopyranoside (IPTG). lac repressor encoded by lacI
  10289..10319   -  promoter       lac promoter: promoter for the E. coli lac operon
  10334..10355   -  protein_bind   CAP binding site: CAP binding activates transcription in the presence of cAMP. E. coli catabolite activator protein
  10368..10460   -  CDS            lacI (fragment): lac repressor; lacI; The lac repressor binds to the lac operator to inhibit transcription in E. coli. This inhibition can be relieved by adding lactose or isopropyl-β-D-thiogalactopyranoside (IPTG).
  10643..11231   -  rep_origin     ori: high-copy-number ColE1/pMB1/pBR322/pUC origin of replication
  11402..12262   -  CDS            AmpR: β-lactamase; bla; confers resistance to ampicillin, carbenicillin, and related antibiotics
  12263..12367   -  promoter       AmpR promoter: bla
  12426..12478   -  misc_feature   bom (fragment): basis of mobility region from pBR322
  12633..13012   +  enhancer       CMV enhancer: human cytomegalovirus immediate early enhancer
  13013..199     +  promoter       CMV promoter (across the origin): human cytomegalovirus (CMV) immediate early promoter
