[The description below was written by a language model from this plasmid's Addgene catalogue record and pLannotate feature annotations shown in this document.]
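Description:
LENTICRISPR-TYMS_sgRNA1 is a third-generation-style, self-inactivating HIV-1 lentiviral CRISPR plasmid built on the lentiCRISPR v2 backbone. It delivers both *Streptococcus pyogenes* Cas9 and a single guide RNA against human TYMS (thymidylate synthase) from one vector. The sequenced plasmid is about 13 kb. It is propagated in E. coli through a high-copy ColE1/pUC-type origin with ampicillin resistance, and the record lists a recombination-tolerant strain as host, as is usual for LTR-containing plasmids. An f1 origin is also present. Outside the viral cassette sits an SV40/EM7-driven BleoR unit, which is not part of the packaged genome.

A CMV enhancer/promoter fused to a truncated 5' LTR drives transcription of the viral genomic RNA in packaging cells. The Ψ packaging signal, RRE and cPPT/CTS support encapsidation, Rev-dependent nuclear export and nuclear import. The ΔU3 3' LTR inactivates the LTR promoter after integration, and a bGH polyadenylation signal follows it.

Within the transfer cassette, a human U6 Pol III promoter expresses the TYMS-targeting spacer fused to the SpCas9 gRNA scaffold. The spacer was cloned through the BsmBI sites. Downstream, an EF-1α core promoter drives Cas9 followed by a puromycin N-acetyltransferase coding sequence. The table does not annotate the element linking these two reading frames. A WPRE enhances transcript expression. Transduced mammalian cells can be selected with puromycin. The stated purpose is CRISPR/Cas9-mediated knock-out of TYMS in human cells, and the name suggests this is one of several guides against the gene.
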