Addgene plasmid #201628: LENTICRISPR-TYMS_sgRNA1
Purpose: CRISPR/Cas9-mediated gene knock-out
Depositing lab: Alexis Jourdain & Vamsi Mootha. Depositing organization: Broad Institute. Publication: Salvage of ribose from uridine or RNA supports glycolysis in nutrient-limited conditions. Skinner OS, Blanco-Fernandez J, Goodman RP, Kawakami A, Shen H, Kemeny LV, Joesch-Cohen L, Rees MG, Roth JA, Fisher DE, Mootha VK, Jourdain AA. Nat Metab. 2023 May;5(5):765-776. doi: 10.1038/s42255-023-00774-2. Epub 2023 May 17. PubMed 37198474.
Backbone
  Vector backbone: lentiCRISPR v2
  Backbone manufacturer: Feng Zhang, Addgene #52961
  Vector type: Lentiviral, CRISPR
  Selectable markers: Puromycin
Growth in bacteria
  Bacterial resistance: Ampicillin, 100 μg/mL
  Growth temperature: 37°C
  Growth strain: NEB Stable
  Copy number: High Copy
Gene/Insert
  Gene/Insert name: TYMS
  gRNA/shRNA sequence: TTCCAAGGGAGTGAAAATCT
  Species: H. sapiens (human)
  Entrez Gene: TYMS (a.k.a. DKCD, HST422, TMS, TS)
  Cloning method: Restriction Enzyme; 5′ cloning site BsmBI (unknown if destroyed); 3′ cloning site BsmBI (unknown if destroyed)
Terms and licenses: Academic/Nonprofit Terms; Industry Terms: Not Available to Industry
How to cite: LENTICRISPR-TYMS_sgRNA1 was a gift from Alexis Jourdain & Vamsi Mootha (Addgene plasmid # 201628 ; http://n2t.net/addgene:201628 ; RRID:Addgene_201628)
